>Addgene plasmid #112434 | pCUX1.1.0-gDNA | depositor full sequence | sequence record 211825 | Full Sequence
TAGAGCTAGAAATAGCAAGTTAAAATAAGGCTAGTCCGTTATCAACTTGAAAAAGTGGCACCGAGTCGGT
GCTTTTTTGTTTTAGAGCTAGAAATAGCAAGTTAAAATAAGGCTAGTCCGTTTTTAGCGCGTGCGCCAAT
TCTGCAGACAAATGGCTCTAGAGGTACCCGTTACATAACTTACGGTAAATGGCCCGCCTGGCTGACCGCC
CAACGACCCCCGCCCATTGACGTCAATAGTAACGCCAATAGGGACTTTCCATTGACGTCAATGGGTGGAG
TATTTACGGTAAACTGCCCACTTGGCAGTACATCAAGTGTATCATATGCCAAGTACGCCCCCTATTGACG
TCAATGACGGTAAATGGCCCGCCTGGCATTGTGCCCAGTACATGACCTTATGGGACTTTCCTACTTGGCA
GTACATCTACGTATTAGTCATCGCTATTACCATGGTCGAGGTGAGCCCCACGTTCTGCTTCACTCTCCCC
ATCTCCCCCCCCTCCCCACCCCCAATTTTGTATTTATTTATTTTTTAATTATTTTGTGCAGCGATGGGGG
CGGGGGGGGGGGGGGGGCGCGCGCCAGGCGGGGCGGGGCGGGGCGAGGGGCGGGGCGGGGCGAGGCGGAG
AGGTGCGGCGGCAGCCAATCAGAGCGGCGCGCTCCGAAAGTTTCCTTTTATGGCGAGGCGGCGGCGGCGG
CGGCCCTATAAAAAGCGAAGCGCGCGGCGGGCGGGAGTCGCTGCGACGCTGCCTTCGCCCCGTGCCCCGC
TCCGCCGCCGCCTCGCGCCGCCCGCCCCGGCTCTGACTGACCGCGTTACTCCCACAGGTGAGCGGGCGGG
ACGGCCCTTCTCCTCCGGGCTGTAATTAGCTGAGCAAGAGGTAAGGGTTTAAGGGATGGTTGGTTGGTGG
GGTATTAATGTTTAATTACCTGGAGCACCTGCCTGAAATCACTTTTTTTCAGGTTGGACCGGTGCCACCA
TGGACTATAAGGACCACGACGGAGACTACAAGGATCATGATATTGATTACAAAGACGATGACGATAAGAT
GGCCCCAAAGAAGAAGCGGAAGGTCGGTATCCACGGAGTCCCAGCAGCCGACAAGAAGTACAGCATCGGC
CTGGACATCGGCACCAACTCTGTGGGCTGGGCCGTGATCACCGACGAGTACAAGGTGCCCAGCAAGAAAT
TCAAGGTGCTGGGCAACACCGACCGGCACAGCATCAAGAAGAACCTGATCGGAGCCCTGCTGTTCGACAG
CGGCGAAACAGCCGAGGCCACCCGGCTGAAGAGAACCGCCAGAAGAAGATACACCAGACGGAAGAACCGG
ATCTGCTATCTGCAAGAGATCTTCAGCAACGAGATGGCCAAGGTGGACGACAGCTTCTTCCACAGACTGG
AAGAGTCCTTCCTGGTGGAAGAGGATAAGAAGCACGAGCGGCACCCCATCTTCGGCAACATCGTGGACGA
GGTGGCCTACCACGAGAAGTACCCCACCATCTACCACCTGAGAAAGAAACTGGTGGACAGCACCGACAAG
GCCGACCTGCGGCTGATCTATCTGGCCCTGGCCCACATGATCAAGTTCCGGGGCCACTTCCTGATCGAGG
GCGACCTGAACCCCGACAACAGCGACGTGGACAAGCTGTTCATCCAGCTGGTGCAGACCTACAACCAGCT
GTTCGAGGAAAACCCCATCAACGCCAGCGGCGTGGACGCCAAGGCCATCCTGTCTGCCAGACTGAGCAAG
AGCAGACGGCTGGAAAATCTGATCGCCCAGCTGCCCGGCGAGAAGAAGAATGGCCTGTTCGGAAACCTGA
TTGCCCTGAGCCTGGGCCTGACCCCCAACTTCAAGAGCAACTTCGACCTGGCCGAGGATGCCAAACTGCA
GCTGAGCAAGGACACCTACGACGACGACCTGGACAACCTGCTGGCCCAGATCGGCGACCAGTACGCCGAC
CTGTTTCTGGCCGCCAAGAACCTGTCCGACGCCATCCTGCTGAGCGACATCCTGAGAGTGAACACCGAGA
TCACCAAGGCCCCCCTGAGCGCCTCTATGATCAAGAGATACGACGAGCACCACCAGGACCTGACCCTGCT
GAAAGCTCTCGTGCGGCAGCAGCTGCCTGAGAAGTACAAAGAGATTTTCTTCGACCAGAGCAAGAACGGC
TACGCCGGCTACATTGACGGCGGAGCCAGCCAGGAAGAGTTCTACAAGTTCATCAAGCCCATCCTGGAAA
AGATGGACGGCACCGAGGAACTGCTCGTGAAGCTGAACAGAGAGGACCTGCTGCGGAAGCAGCGGACCTT
CGACAACGGCAGCATCCCCCACCAGATCCACCTGGGAGAGCTGCACGCCATTCTGCGGCGGCAGGAAGAT
TTTTACCCATTCCTGAAGGACAACCGGGAAAAGATCGAGAAGATCCTGACCTTCCGCATCCCCTACTACG
TGGGCCCTCTGGCCAGGGGAAACAGCAGATTCGCCTGGATGACCAGAAAGAGCGAGGAAACCATCACCCC
CTGGAACTTCGAGGAAGTGGTGGACAAGGGCGCTTCCGCCCAGAGCTTCATCGAGCGGATGACCAACTTC
GATAAGAACCTGCCCAACGAGAAGGTGCTGCCCAAGCACAGCCTGCTGTACGAGTACTTCACCGTGTATA
ACGAGCTGACCAAAGTGAAATACGTGACCGAGGGAATGAGAAAGCCCGCCTTCCTGAGCGGCGAGCAGAA
AAAGGCCATCGTGGACCTGCTGTTCAAGACCAACCGGAAAGTGACCGTGAAGCAGCTGAAAGAGGACTAC
TTCAAGAAAATCGAGTGCTTCGACTCCGTGGAAATCTCCGGCGTGGAAGATCGGTTCAACGCCTCCCTGG
GCACATACCACGATCTGCTGAAAATTATCAAGGACAAGGACTTCCTGGACAATGAGGAAAACGAGGACAT
TCTGGAAGATATCGTGCTGACCCTGACACTGTTTGAGGACAGAGAGATGATCGAGGAACGGCTGAAAACC
TATGCCCACCTGTTCGACGACAAAGTGATGAAGCAGCTGAAGCGGCGGAGATACACCGGCTGGGGCAGGC
TGAGCCGGAAGCTGATCAACGGCATCCGGGACAAGCAGTCCGGCAAGACAATCCTGGATTTCCTGAAGTC
CGACGGCTTCGCCAACAGAAACTTCATGCAGCTGATCCACGACGACAGCCTGACCTTTAAAGAGGACATC
CAGAAAGCCCAGGTGTCCGGCCAGGGCGATAGCCTGCACGAGCACATTGCCAATCTGGCCGGCAGCCCCG
CCATTAAGAAGGGCATCCTGCAGACAGTGAAGGTGGTGGACGAGCTCGTGAAAGTGATGGGCCGGCACAA
GCCCGAGAACATCGTGATCGAAATGGCCAGAGAGAACCAGACCACCCAGAAGGGACAGAAGAACAGCCGC
GAGAGAATGAAGCGGATCGAAGAGGGCATCAAAGAGCTGGGCAGCCAGATCCTGAAAGAACACCCCGTGG
AAAACACCCAGCTGCAGAACGAGAAGCTGTACCTGTACTACCTGCAGAATGGGCGGGATATGTACGTGGA
CCAGGAACTGGACATCAACCGGCTGTCCGACTACGATGTGGACCATATCGTGCCTCAGAGCTTTCTGAAG
GACGACTCCATCGACAACAAGGTGCTGACCAGAAGCGACAAGAACCGGGGCAAGAGCGACAACGTGCCCT
CCGAAGAGGTCGTGAAGAAGATGAAGAACTACTGGCGGCAGCTGCTGAACGCCAAGCTGATTACCCAGAG
AAAGTTCGACAATCTGACCAAGGCCGAGAGAGGCGGCCTGAGCGAACTGGATAAGGCCGGCTTCATCAAG
AGACAGCTGGTGGAAACCCGGCAGATCACAAAGCACGTGGCACAGATCCTGGACTCCCGGATGAACACTA
AGTACGACGAGAATGACAAGCTGATCCGGGAAGTGAAAGTGATCACCCTGAAGTCCAAGCTGGTGTCCGA
TTTCCGGAAGGATTTCCAGTTTTACAAAGTGCGCGAGATCAACAACTACCACCACGCCCACGACGCCTAC
CTGAACGCCGTCGTGGGAACCGCCCTGATCAAAAAGTACCCTAAGCTGGAAAGCGAGTTCGTGTACGGCG
ACTACAAGGTGTACGACGTGCGGAAGATGATCGCCAAGAGCGAGCAGGAAATCGGCAAGGCTACCGCCAA
GTACTTCTTCTACAGCAACATCATGAACTTTTTCAAGACCGAGATTACCCTGGCCAACGGCGAGATCCGG
AAGCGGCCTCTGATCGAGACAAACGGCGAAACCGGGGAGATCGTGTGGGATAAGGGCCGGGATTTTGCCA
CCGTGCGGAAAGTGCTGAGCATGCCCCAAGTGAATATCGTGAAAAAGACCGAGGTGCAGACAGGCGGCTT
CAGCAAAGAGTCTATCCTGCCCAAGAGGAACAGCGATAAGCTGATCGCCAGAAAGAAGGACTGGGACCCT
AAGAAGTACGGCGGCTTCGACAGCCCCACCGTGGCCTATTCTGTGCTGGTGGTGGCCAAAGTGGAAAAGG
GCAAGTCCAAGAAACTGAAGAGTGTGAAAGAGCTGCTGGGGATCACCATCATGGAAAGAAGCAGCTTCGA
GAAGAATCCCATCGACTTTCTGGAAGCCAAGGGCTACAAAGAAGTGAAAAAGGACCTGATCATCAAGCTG
CCTAAGTACTCCCTGTTCGAGCTGGAAAACGGCCGGAAGAGAATGCTGGCCTCTGCCGGCGAACTGCAGA
AGGGAAACGAACTGGCCCTGCCCTCCAAATATGTGAACTTCCTGTACCTGGCCAGCCACTATGAGAAGCT
GAAGGGCTCCCCCGAGGATAATGAGCAGAAACAGCTGTTTGTGGAACAGCACAAGCACTACCTGGACGAG
ATCATCGAGCAGATCAGCGAGTTCTCCAAGAGAGTGATCCTGGCCGACGCTAATCTGGACAAAGTGCTGT
CCGCCTACAACAAGCACCGGGATAAGCCCATCAGAGAGCAGGCCGAGAATATCATCCACCTGTTTACCCT
GACCAATCTGGGAGCCCCTGCCGCCTTCAAGTACTTTGACACCACCATCGACCGGAAGAGGTACACCAGC
ACCAAAGAGGTGCTGGACGCCACCCTGATCCACCAGAGCATCACCGGCCTGTACGAGACACGGATCGACC
TGTCTCAGCTGGGAGGCGACAAAAGGCCGGCGGCCACGAAAAAGGCCGGCCAGGCAAAAAAGAAAAAGTA
AGAATTCCTAGAGCTCGCTGATCAGCCTCGACTGTGCCTTCTAGTTGCCAGCCATCTGTTGTTTGCCCCT
CCCCCGTGCCTTCCTTGACCCTGGAAGGTGCCACTCCCACTGTCCTTTCCTAATAAAATGAGGAAATTGC
ATCGCATTGTCTGAGTAGGTGTCATTCTATTCTGGGGGGTGGGGTGGGGCAGGACAGCAAGGGGGAGGAT
TGGGAAGAGAATAGCAGGCATGCTGGGGAGCGGCCGCAGGAACCCCTAGTGATGGAGTTGGCCACTCCCT
CTCTGCGCGCTCGCTCGCTCACTGAGGCCGGGCGACCAAAGGTCGCCCGACGCCCGGGCTTTGCCCGGGC
GGCCTCAGTGAGCGAGCGAGCGCGCAGCTGCCTGCAGGGGCGCCTGATGCGGTATTTTCTCCTTACGCAT
CTGTGCGGTATTTCACACCGCATA
[142 nt withheld, positions 5695-5836]
C
[141 nt withheld, positions 5838-5978]
CCTTTGACGTTGGAGTCCACGTTCTTT
[37 nt withheld, positions 6006-6042]
ACCCTATCTCGGGCTATTCTTTTGATTTATAAGGGATTTTGCCGATTTCGGCCTATTGGTTAAAAAATGA
GCTGATTTAACAAAAATTTAACGCGAATTTTAACAAAATATTAACGTTTACAATTTTATGGTGCACTCTC
AGTACAATCTGCTCTGATGCCGCATAGTTAAGCCAGCCCCGACACCCGCCAACACCCGCTGACGCGCCCT
GACGGGCTTGTCTGCTCCCGGCATCCGCTTACAGACAAGCTGTGACCGTCTCCGGGAGCTGCATGTGTCA
GAGGTTTTCACCGTCATCACCGAAACGCGCGAGACGAAAGGGCCTCGTGATACGCCTATTTTTATAGGTT
AATGTCATGATAATAATGGTTTCTTAGACGTCAGGTGGCACTTTTCGGGGAAATGTGCGCGGAACCCCTA
TTTGTTTATTTTTCTAAATACATTCAAATATGTATCCGCTCATGAGACAATAACCCTGATAAATGCTTCA
ATAATATTGAAAAAGGAAGAGTATGAGTATTCAACATTTCCGTGTCGCCCTTATTCCCTTTTTTGCGGCA
TTTTGCCTTCCTGTTTTTGCTCACCCAGAAACGCTGGTGAAAGTAAAAGATGCTGAAGATCAGTTGGGTG
CACGAGTGGGTTACATCGAACTGGATCTCAACAGCGGTAAGATCCTTGAGAGTTTTCGCCCCGAAGAACG
TTTTCCAATGATGAGCACTTTTAAAGTTCTGCTATGTGGCGCGGTATTATCCCGTATTGACGCCGGGCAA
GAGCAACTCGGTCGCCGCATACACTATTCTCAGAATGACTTGGTTGAGTACTCACCAGTCACAGAAAAGC
ATCTTACGGATGGCATGACAGTAAGAGAATTATGCAGTGCTGCCATAACCATGAGTGATAACACTGCGGC
CAACTTACTTCTGACAACGATCGGAGGACCGAAGGAGCTAACCGCTTTTTTGCACAACATGGGGGATCAT
GTAACTCGCCTTGATCGTTGGGAACCGGAGCTGAATGAAGCCATACCAAACGACGAGCGTGACACCACGA
TGCCTGTAGCAATGGCAACAACGTTGCGCAAACTATTAACTGGCGAACTACTTACTCTAGCTTCCCGGCA
ACAATTAATAGACTGGATGGAGGCGGATAAAGTTGCAGGACCACTTCTGCGCTCGGCCCTTCCGGCTGGC
TGGTTTATTGCTGATAAATCTGGAGCCGGTGAGCGTGGAAGCCGCGGTATCATTGCAGCACTGGGGCCAG
ATGGTAAGCCCTCCCGTATCGTAGTTATCTACACGACGGGGAGTCAGGCAACTATGGATGAACGAAATAG
ACAGATCGCTGAGATAGGTGCCTCACTGATTAAGCATTGGTAACTGTCAGACCAAGTTTACTCATATATA
CTTTAGATTGATTTAAAACTTCATTTTTAATTTAAAAGGATCTAGGTGAAGATCCTTTTTGATAATCTCA
TGACCAAAATCCCTTAACGTGAGTTTTCGTTCCACTGAGCGTCAGACCCCGTAGAAAAGATCAAAGGATC
TTCTTGAGATCCTTTTTTTCTGCGCGTAATCTGCTGCTTGCAAACAAAAAAACCACCGCTACCAGCGGTG
GTTTGTTTGCCGGATCAAGAGCTACCAACTCTTTTTCCGAAGGTAACTGGCTTCAGCAGAGCGCAGATAC
CAAATACTGTCCTTCTAGTGTAGCCGTAGTTAGGCCACCACTTCAAGAACTCTGTAGCACCGCCTACATA
CCTCGCTCTGCTAATCCTGTTACCAGTGGCTGCTGCCAGTGGCGATAAGTCGTGTCTTACCGGGTTGGAC
TCAAGACGATAGTTACCGGATAAGGCGCAGCGGTCGGGCTGAACGGGGGGTTCGTGCACACAGCCCAGCT
TGGAGCGAACGACCTACACCGAACTGAGATACCTACAGCGTGAGCTATGAGAAAGCGCCACGCTTCCCGA
AGGGAGAAAGGCGGACAGGTATCCGGTAAGCGGCAGGGTCGGAACAGGAGAGCGCACGAGGGAGCTTCCA
GGGGGAAACGCCTGGTATCTTTATAGTCCTGTCGGGTTTCGCCACCTCTGACTTGAGCGTCGATTTTTGT
GATGCTCGTCAGGGGGGCGGAGCCTATGGAAAAACGCCAGCAACGCGGCCTTTTTACGGTTCCTGGCCTT
TTGCTGGCCTTTTGCTCACATGTGAGGGCCTATTTCCCATGATTCCTTCATATTTGCATATACGATACAA
GGCTGTTAGAGAGATAATTGGAATTAATTTGACTGTAAACACAAAGATATTAGTACAAAATACGTGACGT
AGAAAGTAATAATTTCTTGGGTAGTTTGCAGTTTTAAAATTATGTTTTAAAATGGACTATCATATGCTTA
CCGTAACTTGAAAGTATTTCGATTTCTTGGCTTTATATATCTTGTGGAAAGGACGAAACACCCCTCAGAA
CTCCCATTCGATGTTT
Features (pLannotate 1.2.2; 18 found; start..end, strand, type, name):
     79..122     +  misc_RNA       gRNA scaffold (fragment): guide RNA scaffold for the Streptococcus pyogenes CRISPR/Cas9 system
    169..454     +  enhancer       CMV enhancer: human cytomegalovirus immediate early enhancer; contains an 18-bp deletion relative to the standard CMV enhancer
    456..733     +  promoter       chicken β-actin promoter: No description available
    734..962     +  intron         hybrid intron: hybrid between chicken β-actin (CBA) and minute virus of mice (MMV) introns (Gray et al., 2011)
   1100..2701    +  CDS            Cas9(N): N-terminal portion of Streptococcus pyogenes Cas9 (Zetsche et al., 2015)
   2702..5200    +  CDS            Cas9(C): C-terminal portion of Streptococcus pyogenes Cas9 (Zetsche et al., 2015)
   5201..5248    +  CDS            nucleoplasmin NLS: bipartite nuclear localization signal from nucleoplasmin
   5282..5393    +  polyA_signal   bGH poly(A) signal: bovine growth hormone polyadenylation signal
   5498..5638    +  repeat_region  AAV2 ITR: inverted terminal repeat of adeno-associated virus serotype 2 inverted
   5643..5694    -  misc_feature   bom (fragment): basis of mobility region from pBR322
   5713..6093    +  rep_origin     M13 ori (sequence partly withheld): M13 bacteriophage origin of replication; arrow indicates direction of (+) strand synthesis
   6169..6218    -  misc_feature   bom (fragment): basis of mobility region from pBR322
   6320..6355    -  CDS            rop (fragment): Rop protein, which maintains plasmids at low copy number; rop
   6450..6554    +  promoter       AmpR promoter: bla
   6555..7415    +  CDS            AmpR: β-lactamase; bla; confers resistance to ampicillin, carbenicillin, and related antibiotics
   7586..8174    +  rep_origin     ori: high-copy-number ColE1/pMB1/pBR322/pUC origin of replication
   8236..8476    +  promoter       U6 promoter: RNA polymerase III promoter for human U6 snRNA
   8505..72      +  misc_RNA       gRNA scaffold (across the origin): guide RNA scaffold for the Streptococcus pyogenes CRISPR/Cas9 system
