>Addgene plasmid #112434 | pCUX1.1.0-gDNA | addgene full sequence | sequence record 230375 | Addgene NGS Result
TAGAGCTAGAAATAGCAAGTTAAAATAAGGCTAGTCCGTTATCAACTTGAAAAAGTGGCACCGAGTCGGT
GCTTTTTTGTTTTAGAGCTAGAAATAGCAAGTTAAAATAAGGCTAGTCCGTTTTTAGCGCGTGCGCCAAT
TCTGCAGACAAATGGCTCTAGAGGTACCCGTTACATAACTTACGGTAAATGGCCCGCCTGGCTGACCGCC
CAACGACCCCCGCCCATTGACGTCAATAGTAACGCCAATAGGGACTTTCCATTGACGTCAATGGGTGGAG
TATTTACGGTAAACTGCCCACTTGGCAGTACATCAAGTGTATCATATGCCAAGTACGCCCCCTATTGACG
TCAATGACGGTAAATGGCCCGCCTGGCATTGTGCCCAGTACATGACCTTATGGGACTTTCCTACTTGGCA
GTACATCTACGTATTAGTCATCGCTATTACCATGGTCGAGGTGAGCCCCACGTTCTGCTTCACTCTCCCC
ATCTCCCCCCCCTCCCCACCCCCAATTTTGTATTTATTTATTTTTTAATTATTTTGTGCAGCGATGGGGG
CGGGGGGGGGGCGAGGGGCGGGGCGGGGCGAGGCGGAGAGGTGCGGCGGCAGCCAATCAGAGCGGCGCGC
TCCGAAAGTTTCCTTTTATGGCGAGGCGGCGGCGGCGGCGGCCCTATAAAAAGCGAAGCGCGCGGCGGGC
GGGAGTCGCTGCGCGCTGCCTTCGCCCCGTGCCCCGCTCCGCCGCCGCCTCGCGCCGCCCGCCCCGGCTC
TGACTGACCGCGTTACTCCCACAGGTGAGCGGGCGGGACGGCCCTTCTCCTCCGGGCTGTAATTAGCTGA
GCAAGAGGTAAGGGTTTAAGGGATGGTTGGTTGGTGGGGTATTAATGTTTAATTACCTGGAGCACCTGCC
TGAAATCACTTTTTTTCAGGTTGGACCGGTGCCACCATGGACTATAAGGACCACGACGGAGACTACAAGG
ATCATGATATTGATTACAAAGACGATGACGATAAGATGGCCCCAAAGAAGAAGCGGAAGGTCGGTATCCA
CGGAGTCCCAGCAGCCGACAAGAAGTACAGCATCGGCCTGGACATCGGCACCAACTCTGTGGGCTGGGCC
GTGATCACCGACGAGTACAAGGTGCCCAGCAAGAAATTCAAGGTGCTGGGCAACACCGACCGGCACAGCA
TCAAGAAGAACCTGATCGGAGCCCTGCTGTTCGACAGCGGCGAAACAGCCGAGGCCACCCGGCTGAAGAG
AACCGCCAGAAGAAGATACACCAGACGGAAGAACCGGATCTGCTATCTGCAAGAGATCTTCAGCAACGAG
ATGGCCAAGGTGGACGACAGCTTCTTCCACAGACTGGAAGAGTCCTTCCTGGTGGAAGAGGATAAGAAGC
ACGAGCGGCACCCCATCTTCGGCAACATCGTGGACGAGGTGGCCTACCACGAGAAGTACCCCACCATCTA
CCACCTGAGAAAGAAACTGGTGGACAGCACCGACAAGGCCGACCTGCGGCTGATCTATCTGGCCCTGGCC
CACATGATCAAGTTCCGGGGCCACTTCCTGATCGAGGGCGACCTGAACCCCGACAACAGCGACGTGGACA
AGCTGTTCATCCAGCTGGTGCAGACCTACAACCAGCTGTTCGAGGAAAACCCCATCAACGCCAGCGGCGT
GGACGCCAAGGCCATCCTGTCTGCCAGACTGAGCAAGAGCAGACGGCTGGAAAATCTGATCGCCCAGCTG
CCCGGCGAGAAGAAGAATGGCCTGTTCGGAAACCTGATTGCCCTGAGCCTGGGCCTGACCCCCAACTTCA
AGAGCAACTTCGACCTGGCCGAGGATGCCAAACTGCAGCTGAGCAAGGACACCTACGACGACGACCTGGA
CAACCTGCTGGCCCAGATCGGCGACCAGTACGCCGACCTGTTTCTGGCCGCCAAGAACCTGTCCGACGCC
ATCCTGCTGAGCGACATCCTGAGAGTGAACACCGAGATCACCAAGGCCCCCCTGAGCGCCTCTATGATCA
AGAGATACGACGAGCACCACCAGGACCTGACCCTGCTGAAAGCTCTCGTGCGGCAGCAGCTGCCTGAGAA
GTACAAAGAGATTTTCTTCGACCAGAGCAAGAACGGCTACGCCGGCTACATTGACGGCGGAGCCAGCCAG
GAAGAGTTCTACAAGTTCATCAAGCCCATCCTGGAAAAGATGGACGGCACCGAGGAACTGCTCGTGAAGC
TGAACAGAGAGGACCTGCTGCGGAAGCAGCGGACCTTCGACAACGGCAGCATCCCCCACCAGATCCACCT
GGGAGAGCTGCACGCCATTCTGCGGCGGCAGGAAGATTTTTACCCATTCCTGAAGGACAACCGGGAAAAG
ATCGAGAAGATCCTGACCTTCCGCATCCCCTACTACGTGGGCCCTCTGGCCAGGGGAAACAGCAGATTCG
CCTGGATGACCAGAAAGAGCGAGGAAACCATCACCCCCTGGAACTTCGAGGAAGTGGTGGACAAGGGCGC
TTCCGCCCAGAGCTTCATCGAGCGGATGACCAACTTCGATAAGAACCTGCCCAACGAGAAGGTGCTGCCC
AAGCACAGCCTGCTGTACGAGTACTTCACCGTGTATAACGAGCTGACCAAAGTGAAATACGTGACCGAGG
GAATGAGAAAGCCCGCCTTCCTGAGCGGCGAGCAGAAAAAGGCCATCGTGGACCTGCTGTTCAAGACCAA
CCGGAAAGTGACCGTGAAGCAGCTGAAAGAGGACTACTTCAAGAAAATCGAGTGCTTCGACTCCGTGGAA
ATCTCCGGCGTGGAAGATCGGTTCAACGCCTCCCTGGGCACATACCACGATCTGCTGAAAATTATCAAGG
ACAAGGACTTCCTGGACAATGAGGAAAACGAGGACATTCTGGAAGATATCGTGCTGACCCTGACACTGTT
TGAGGACAGAGAGATGATCGAGGAACGGCTGAAAACCTATGCCCACCTGTTCGACGACAAAGTGATGAAG
CAGCTGAAGCGGCGGAGATACACCGGCTGGGGCAGGCTGAGCCGGAAGCTGATCAACGGCATCCGGGACA
AGCAGTCCGGCAAGACAATCCTGGATTTCCTGAAGTCCGACGGCTTCGCCAACAGAAACTTCATGCAGCT
GATCCACGACGACAGCCTGACCTTTAAAGAGGACATCCAGAAAGCCCAGGTGTCCGGCCAGGGCGATAGC
CTGCACGAGCACATTGCCAATCTGGCCGGCAGCCCCGCCATTAAGAAGGGCATCCTGCAGACAGTGAAGG
TGGTGGACGAGCTCGTGAAAGTGATGGGCCGGCACAAGCCCGAGAACATCGTGATCGAAATGGCCAGAGA
GAACCAGACCACCCAGAAGGGACAGAAGAACAGCCGCGAGAGAATGAAGCGGATCGAAGAGGGCATCAAA
GAGCTGGGCAGCCAGATCCTGAAAGAACACCCCGTGGAAAACACCCAGCTGCAGAACGAGAAGCTGTACC
TGTACTACCTGCAGAATGGGCGGGATATGTACGTGGACCAGGAACTGGACATCAACCGGCTGTCCGACTA
CGATGTGGACCATATCGTGCCTCAGAGCTTTCTGAAGGACGACTCCATCGACAACAAGGTGCTGACCAGA
AGCGACAAGAACCGGGGCAAGAGCGACAACGTGCCCTCCGAAGAGGTCGTGAAGAAGATGAAGAACTACT
GGCGGCAGCTGCTGAACGCCAAGCTGATTACCCAGAGAAAGTTCGACAATCTGACCAAGGCCGAGAGAGG
CGGCCTGAGCGAACTGGATAAGGCCGGCTTCATCAAGAGACAGCTGGTGGAAACCCGGCAGATCACAAAG
CACGTGGCACAGATCCTGGACTCCCGGATGAACACTAAGTACGACGAGAATGACAAGCTGATCCGGGAAG
TGAAAGTGATCACCCTGAAGTCCAAGCTGGTGTCCGATTTCCGGAAGGATTTCCAGTTTTACAAAGTGCG
CGAGATCAACAACTACCACCACGCCCACGACGCCTACCTGAACGCCGTCGTGGGAACCGCCCTGATCAAA
AAGTACCCTAAGCTGGAAAGCGAGTTCGTGTACGGCGACTACAAGGTGTACGACGTGCGGAAGATGATCG
CCAAGAGCGAGCAGGAAATCGGCAAGGCTACCGCCAAGTACTTCTTCTACAGCAACATCATGAACTTTTT
CAAGACCGAGATTACCCTGGCCAACGGCGAGATCCGGAAGCGGCCTCTGATCGAGACAAACGGCGAAACC
GGGGAGATCGTGTGGGATAAGGGCCGGGATTTTGCCACCGTGCGGAAAGTGCTGAGCATGCCCCAAGTGA
ATATCGTGAAAAAGACCGAGGTGCAGACAGGCGGCTTCAGCAAAGAGTCTATCCTGCCCAAGAGGAACAG
CGATAAGCTGATCGCCAGAAAGAAGGACTGGGACCCTAAGAAGTACGGCGGCTTCGACAGCCCCACCGTG
GCCTATTCTGTGCTGGTGGTGGCCAAAGTGGAAAAGGGCAAGTCCAAGAAACTGAAGAGTGTGAAAGAGC
TGCTGGGGATCACCATCATGGAAAGAAGCAGCTTCGAGAAGAATCCCATCGACTTTCTGGAAGCCAAGGG
CTACAAAGAAGTGAAAAAGGACCTGATCATCAAGCTGCCTAAGTACTCCCTGTTCGAGCTGGAAAACGGC
CGGAAGAGAATGCTGGCCTCTGCCGGCGAACTGCAGAAGGGAAACGAACTGGCCCTGCCCTCCAAATATG
TGAACTTCCTGTACCTGGCCAGCCACTATGAGAAGCTGAAGGGCTCCCCCGAGGATAATGAGCAGAAACA
GCTGTTTGTGGAACAGCACAAGCACTACCTGGACGAGATCATCGAGCAGATCAGCGAGTTCTCCAAGAGA
GTGATCCTGGCCGACGCTAATCTGGACAAAGTGCTGTCCGCCTACAACAAGCACCGGGATAAGCCCATCA
GAGAGCAGGCCGAGAATATCATCCACCTGTTTACCCTGACCAATCTGGGAGCCCCTGCCGCCTTCAAGTA
CTTTGACACCACCATCGACCGGAAGAGGTACACCAGCACCAAAGAGGTGCTGGACGCCACCCTGATCCAC
CAGAGCATCACCGGCCTGTACGAGACACGGATCGACCTGTCTCAGCTGGGAGGCGACAAAAGGCCGGCGG
CCACGAAAAAGGCCGGCCAGGCAAAAAAGAAAAAGTAAGAATTCCTAGAGCTCGCTGATCAGCCTCGACT
GTGCCTTCTAGTTGCCAGCCATCTGTTGTTTGCCCCTCCCCCGTGCCTTCCTTGACCCTGGAAGGTGCCA
CTCCCACTGTCCTTTCCTAATAAAATGAGGAAATTGCATCGCATTGTCTGAGTAGGTGTCATTCTATTCT
GGGGGGTGGGGTGGGGCAGGACAGCAAGGGGGAGGATTGGGAAGAGAATAGCAGGCATGCTGGGGAGCGG
CCGCAGGAACCCCTAGTGATGGAGTTGGCCACTCCCTCTCTGCGCGCTCGCTCGCTCACTGAGGCCGGGC
GACCAAAGGTCGCCCGACGCCCGGGCTTTGCCCGGGCGGCCTCAGTGAGCGAGCGAGCGCGCAGCTGCCT
GCAGGGGCGCCTGATGCGGTATTTTCTCCTTACGCATCTGTGCGGTATTTCACACCGCATA
[95 nt withheld, positions 5662-5756]
T
[46 nt withheld, positions 5758-5803]
C
[141 nt withheld, positions 5805-5945]
CCTTTGACGTTGGAGTCCACGTTCTTT
[37 nt withheld, positions 5973-6009]
ACTCTATCTCGGGCTATTCTTTTGATTTATAAGGGATTTTGCCGATTTCGGTCTATTGGTTAAAAAATGA
GCTGATTTAACAAAAATTTAACGCGAATTTTAACAAAATATTAACGTTTACAATTTTATGGTGCACTCTC
AGTACAATCTGCTCTGATGCCGCATAGTTAAGCCAGCCCCGACACCCGCCAACACCCGCTGACGCGCCCT
GACGGGCTTGTCTGCTCCCGGCATCCGCTTACAGACAAGCTGTGACCGTCTCCGGGAGCTGCATGTGTCA
GAGGTTTTCACCGTCATCACCGAAACGCGCGAGACGAAAGGGCCTCGTGATACGCCTATTTTTATAGGTT
AATGTCATGATAATAATGGTTTCTTAGACGTCAGGTGGCACTTTTCGGGGAAATGTGCGCGGAACCCCTA
TTTGTTTATTTTTCTAAATACATTCAAATATGTATCCGCTCATGAGACAATAACCCTGATAAATGCTTCA
ATAATATTGAAAAAGGAAGAGTATGAGTATTCAACATTTCCGTGTCGCCCTTATTCCCTTTTTTGCGGCA
TTTTGCCTTCCTGTTTTTGCTCACCCAGAAACGCTGGTGAAAGTAAAAGATGCTGAAGATCAGTTGGGTG
CACGAGTGGGTTACATCGAACTGGATCTCAACAGCGGTAAGATCCTTGAGAGTTTTCGCCCCGAAGAACG
TTTTCCAATGATGAGCACTTTTAAAGTTCTGCTATGTGGCGCGGTATTATCCCGTATTGACGCCGGGCAA
GAGCAACTCGGTCGCCGCATACACTATTCTCAGAATGACTTGGTTGAGTACTCACCAGTCACAGAAAAGC
ATCTTACGGATGGCATGACAGTAAGAGAATTATGCAGTGCTGCCATAACCATGAGTGATAACACTGCGGC
CAACTTACTTCTGACAACGATCGGAGGACCGAAGGAGCTAACCGCTTTTTTGCACAACATGGGGGATCAT
GTAACTCGCCTTGATCGTTGGGAACCGGAGCTGAATGAAGCCATACCAAACGACGAGCGTGACACCACGA
TGCCTGTAGCAATGGCAACAACGTTGCGCAAACTATTAACTGGCGAACTACTTACTCTAGCTTCCCGGCA
ACAATTAATAGACTGGATGGAGGCGGATAAAGTTGCAGGACCACTTCTGCGCTCGGCCCTTCCGGCTGGC
TGGTTTATTGCTGATAAATCTGGAGCCGGTGAGCGTGGAAGCCGCGGTATCATTGCAGCACTGGGGCCAG
ATGGTAAGCCCTCCCGTATCGTAGTTATCTACACGACGGGGAGTCAGGCAACTATGGATGAACGAAATAG
ACAGATCGCTGAGATAGGTGCCTCACTGATTAAGCATTGGTAACTGTCAGACCAAGTTTACTCATATATA
CTTTAGATTGATTTAAAACTTCATTTTTAATTTAAAAGGATCTAGGTGAAGATCCTTTTTGATAATCTCA
TGACCAAAATCCCTTAACGTGAGTTTTCGTTCCACTGAGCGTCAGACCCCGTAGAAAAGATCAAAGGATC
TTCTTGAGATCCTTTTTTTCTGCGCGTAATCTGCTGCTTGCAAACAAAAAAACCACCGCTACCAGCGGTG
GTTTGTTTGCCGGATCAAGAGCTACCAACTCTTTTTCCGAAGGTAACTGGCTTCAGCAGAGCGCAGATAC
CAAATACTGTTCTTCTAGTGTAGCCGTAGTTAGGCCACCACTTCAAGAACTCTGTAGCACCGCCTACATA
CCTCGCTCTGCTAATCCTGTTACCAGTGGCTGCTGCCAGTGGCGATAAGTCGTGTCTTACCGGGTTGGAC
TCAAGACGATAGTTACCGGATAAGGCGCAGCGGTCGGGCTGAACGGGGGGTTCGTGCACACAGCCCAGCT
TGGAGCGAACGACCTACACCGAACTGAGATACCTACAGCGTGAGCTATGAGAAAGCGCCACGCTTCCCGA
AGGGAGAAAGGCGGACAGGTATCCGGTAAGCGGCAGGGTCGGAACAGGAGAGCGCACGAGGGAGCTTCCA
GGGGGAAACGCCTGGTATCTTTATAGTCCTGTCGGGTTTCGCCACCTCTGACTTGAGCGTCGATTTTTGT
GATGCTCGTCAGGGGGGCGGAGCCTATGGAAAAACGCCAGCAACGCGGCCTTTTTACGGTTCCTGGCCTT
TTGCTGGCCTTTTGCTCACATGTGAGGGCCTATTTCCCATGATTCCTTCATATTTGCATATACGATACAA
GGCTGTTAGAGAGATAATTGGAATTAATTTGACTGTAAACACAAAGATATTAGTACAAAATACGTGACGT
AGAAAGTAATAATTTCTTGGGTAGTTTGCAGTTTTAAAATTATGTTTTAAAATGGACTATCATATGCTTA
CCGTAACTTGAAAGTATTTCGATTTCTTGGCTTTATATATCTTGTGGAAAGGACGAAACACCGCCTCAGA
ACTCCCATTCGATGTTT
Features (pLannotate 1.2.2; 18 found; start..end, strand, type, name):
     79..122     +  misc_RNA       gRNA scaffold (fragment): guide RNA scaffold for the Streptococcus pyogenes CRISPR/Cas9 system
    169..454     +  enhancer       CMV enhancer: human cytomegalovirus immediate early enhancer; contains an 18-bp deletion relative to the standard CMV enhancer
    456..701     +  promoter       chicken β-actin promoter: contains a 21-bp deletion relative to the standard chicken β-actin promoter
    702..929     +  intron         hybrid intron: hybrid between chicken β-actin (CBA) and minute virus of mice (MMV) introns (Gray et al., 2011)
   1067..2668    +  CDS            Cas9(N): N-terminal portion of Streptococcus pyogenes Cas9 (Zetsche et al., 2015)
   2669..5167    +  CDS            Cas9(C): C-terminal portion of Streptococcus pyogenes Cas9 (Zetsche et al., 2015)
   5168..5215    +  CDS            nucleoplasmin NLS: bipartite nuclear localization signal from nucleoplasmin
   5249..5360    +  polyA_signal   bGH poly(A) signal: bovine growth hormone polyadenylation signal
   5465..5605    +  repeat_region  AAV2 ITR: inverted terminal repeat of adeno-associated virus serotype 2 inverted
   5610..5661    -  misc_feature   bom (fragment): basis of mobility region from pBR322
   5680..6135    +  rep_origin     f1 ori (sequence partly withheld): f1 bacteriophage origin of replication; arrow indicates direction of (+) strand synthesis
   6136..6185    -  misc_feature   bom (fragment): basis of mobility region from pBR322
   6287..6322    -  CDS            rop (fragment): Rop protein, which maintains plasmids at low copy number; rop
   6417..6521    +  promoter       AmpR promoter: bla
   6522..7382    +  CDS            AmpR: β-lactamase; bla; confers resistance to ampicillin, carbenicillin, and related antibiotics
   7553..8141    +  rep_origin     ori: high-copy-number ColE1/pMB1/pBR322/pUC origin of replication
   8203..8443    +  promoter       U6 promoter: RNA polymerase III promoter for human U6 snRNA
   8473..72      +  misc_RNA       gRNA scaffold (across the origin): guide RNA scaffold for the Streptococcus pyogenes CRISPR/Cas9 system
