[The description below was written by a language model from this plasmid's Addgene catalogue record and pLannotate feature annotations shown in this document.]
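Description:
pCUX1.1.0-gDNA is a mammalian CRISPR expression plasmid built on the pX330 backbone, delivering both Streptococcus pyogenes Cas9 and a single guide RNA against the human transcription factor gene CUX1 from one vector. It is maintained in E. coli as a high-copy plasmid through a ColE1/pUC-type origin and selected with ampicillin via the β-lactamase gene. An f1/M13 phage origin is also present. The plasmid carries no mammalian selection marker or reporter in the annotated features.

The guide cassette consists of the human U6 RNA polymerase III promoter followed by the 20-nucleotide CUX1 targeting sequence and the S. pyogenes gRNA scaffold. The spacer was inserted between the two BbsI sites of pX330, which were destroyed in cloning, and the PAM listed in the record is not part of the plasmid. Cas9 is expressed from a separate Pol II unit made up of a CMV enhancer, chicken β-actin promoter and hybrid CBA/MVM intron. The annotation software splits the coding sequence into contiguous N- and C-terminal portions that together form the full-length nuclease, followed by a C-terminal nucleoplasmin nuclear localization signal and a bGH polyadenylation signal. A single AAV2 ITR lies downstream, a remnant of the backbone rather than a functional packaging arrangement.

Two sequence records are provided, a depositor sequence of 8,508 nt and a repository sequencing result of 8,476 nt. They share the same feature layout, and the difference falls largely in the chicken β-actin promoter region, where the sequenced version is annotated with a small deletion. The depositor notes that the plasmid is to be used with a companion construct, pCUX1-donor, which suggests cutting at CUX1 for donor-templated editing, although the record does not describe the intended modification.
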