Addgene plasmid #112434: pCUX1.1.0-gDNA
Purpose: CRISPR plasmid for expression of Cas9 and gRNA targeting human transcription factor CUX1
Depositing lab: Kevin White. Depositing organization: University of Chicago.
Backbone
  Vector backbone: pX330
  Backbone manufacturer: Zhang lab (Addgene plasmid ID: 42230)
  Vector type: Mammalian Expression, CRISPR
Growth in bacteria
  Bacterial resistance: Ampicillin, 100 μg/mL
  Growth temperature: 37°C
  Growth strain: DH5alpha
  Copy number: High Copy
Gene/Insert
  Gene/Insert name: CUX1
  gRNA/shRNA sequence: CCTCAGAACTCCCATTCGAT AGG
  Species: H. sapiens (human)
  Entrez Gene: CUX1 (a.k.a. CASP, CDP, CDP/Cut, CDP1, COY1, CUTL1, CUX, Clox, Cux/CDP, GDDI, GOLIM6, Nbla10317, p100, p110, p200, p75)
  Cloning method: Restriction Enzyme; 5′ cloning site BbsI (destroyed during cloning); 3′ cloning site BbsI (destroyed during cloning)
  Sequencing primers: 5′ hU6-F (5'-GAGGGCCTATTTCCCATGATT-3')
Terms and licenses: Academic/Nonprofit Terms; Industry Terms: Not Available to Industry
Depositor comments: gRNA sequence listed includes 20 nucleotide target sequence, followed by the uncloned PAM sequence. The PAM sequence is not present in the plasmid. Use with plasmid pCUX1-donor.
How to cite: pCUX1.1.0-gDNA was a gift from Kevin White (Addgene plasmid # 112434 ; http://n2t.net/addgene:112434 ; RRID:Addgene_112434)
